Addgene plasmid #192525: pILL5-NLS-3xmCitrine
Purpose: Fluorescent reporter for plant responses to bacterial infection
Depositing lab: Gitta Coaker. Depositing organization: University of California, Davis. Publication: Single-cell profiling of Arabidopsis leaves to Pseudomonas syringae infection. Zhu J, Lolle S, Tang A, Guel B, Kvitko B, Cole B, Coaker G. Cell Rep. 2023 Jun 20;42(7):112676. doi: 10.1016/j.celrep.2023.112676. PubMed 37342910.
Backbone
  Vector backbone: pMpGWB123
  Backbone size w/o insert (bp): 13428
  Total vector size (bp): 13910
  Vector type: Plant Expression
  Selectable markers: Hygromycin
Growth in bacteria
  Bacterial resistance: Spectinomycin, 50 μg/mL
  Growth temperature: 37°C
  Growth strain: DH5alpha
  Copy number: Unknown
Gene/Insert
  Gene/Insert name: IAA-leu-resistant-like5 (alt name: ILL5)
  Species: A. thaliana (mustard weed)
  Insert size (bp): 2089
  GenBank ID: AT1G51780
  Entrez Gene: ILL5 (a.k.a. AT1G51780, F19C24.29, F19C24_29, IAA-leucine resistant (ILR)-like gene 5)
  Promoter: ILL5
  Tag / fusion protein: NLS (C terminal on insert); 3xmCitrine (C terminal on backbone)
  Cloning method: Gateway Cloning
  Sequencing primers: 5′ TGTAAAACGACGGCCAGT
Terms and licenses: Academic/Nonprofit Terms; Industry Terms: Not Available to Industry
How to cite: pILL5-NLS-3xmCitrine was a gift from Gitta Coaker (Addgene plasmid # 192525 ; http://n2t.net/addgene:192525 ; RRID:Addgene_192525)
