[The description below was written by a language model from this plasmid's Addgene catalogue record and pLannotate feature annotations shown in this document.]
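Description:
pILL5-NLS-3xmCitrine is a plant binary (T-DNA) expression vector built on the Gateway-compatible pMpGWB123 backbone and designed as a fluorescent transcriptional reporter for plant responses to bacterial infection. It carries a ColE1/pMB1-type origin with the pBR322 bom region for propagation in E. coli. The pVS1 oriV, RepA and StaA functions allow replication and stable maintenance in Agrobacterium. Bacterial selection is by spectinomycin through an aadA (SmR) gene. The catalogue lists a total size of 13,910 bp, while the sequenced record is 13,947 nt.

Between the nopaline-type right and left T-DNA border repeats lie two units. The reporter unit consists of an approximately 2.1 kb Arabidopsis thaliana ILL5 (IAA-leucine resistant-like 5, AT1G51780) fragment recombined between attB1 and attB2. The record names ILL5 as both insert and promoter, so this is evidently the regulatory region of the gene. Downstream are three tandem Citrine coding sequences and a NOS terminator. The record lists a nuclear localisation signal at the C-terminal end of the insert, ahead of the backbone-encoded triple mCitrine, although the feature table does not annotate it separately. The NLS concentrates the yellow fluorescence in nuclei, and tripling the fluorophore increases brightness, which together make it easier to identify individual cells in which the ILL5 promoter is active. The second unit, in the opposite orientation, is a hygromycin phosphotransferase gene driven by an enhanced CaMV 35S promoter and ended by the CaMV poly(A) signal, for selecting transformed plants. Residual lacZα and lac promoter fragments are cloning remnants of the backbone.

The associated work concerns single-cell profiling of Arabidopsis leaves infected with Pseudomonas syringae, consistent with using this construct to visualise where infection-responsive expression occurs.
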