Features (pLannotate 1.2.2; 26 found; start..end, strand, type, name):
     54..78      -  misc_feature   RB T-DNA repeat: right border repeat from nopaline C58 T-DNA
    144..298     -  CDS            lacZα (fragment): LacZα fragment of β-galactosidase; lacZ fragment
    323..347     +  protein_bind   attB1: mutant version of attB; recombination site for the Gateway® BP reaction BP Clonase™
   2496..2520    -  protein_bind   attB2: mutant version of attB; recombination site for the Gateway® BP reaction BP Clonase™
   2552..3268    +  CDS            Citrine: Citrine is a basic (constitutively fluorescent) yellow fluorescent protein published in 2001, derived from Aequorea victoria. It has moderate acid sensitivity.
   3290..4006    +  CDS            Citrine: Citrine is a basic (constitutively fluorescent) yellow fluorescent protein published in 2001, derived from Aequorea victoria. It has moderate acid sensitivity.
   4028..4744    +  CDS            Citrine: Citrine is a basic (constitutively fluorescent) yellow fluorescent protein published in 2001, derived from Aequorea victoria. It has moderate acid sensitivity.
   4746..4801    -  misc_feature   MCS: pUC18/19 multiple cloning site
   4807..5059    +  terminator     NOS terminator: nopaline synthase terminator and poly(A) signal
   5114..5136    -  protein_bind   lac operator (fragment): The lac repressor binds to the lac operator to inhibit transcription in E. coli. This inhibition can be relieved by adding lactose or isopropyl-β-D-thiogalactopyranoside (IPTG). lac repressor encoded by lacI
   5140..5170    -  promoter       lac promoter: promoter for the E. coli lac operon
   5185..5206    -  protein_bind   CAP binding site: CAP binding activates transcription in the presence of cAMP. E. coli catabolite activator protein
   5291..5465    -  polyA_signal   CaMV poly(A) signal: cauliflower mosaic virus polyadenylation signal
   5506..6531    -  CDS            HygR: hygromycin B phosphotransferase confers resistance to hygromycin
   6598..7274    -  promoter       CaMV 35S promoter (enhanced): cauliflower mosaic virus 35S promoter with a duplicated enhancer region
   7469..7493    -  misc_feature   LB T-DNA repeat: left border repeat from nopaline C58 T-DNA
   7752..7775    +  promoter       Pc promoter (fragment): intI1 (promoter lies within the coding sequence); class 1 integron promoter
   7951..8007    +  CDS            GmR (fragment): gentamycin acetyltransferase; aacC1; confers resistance to gentamycin
   8018..8805    +  CDS            SmR (fragment): aminoglycoside adenylyltransferase (Murphy, 1985); aadA; confers resistance to spectinomycin and streptomycin
   9051..9639    +  rep_origin     ori: high-copy-number ColE1/pMB1/pBR322/pUC origin of replication
   9825..9965    -  misc_feature   bom: basis of mobility region from pBR322
  10067..10106   -  CDS            rop (fragment): Rop protein, which maintains plasmids at low copy number; rop
  10309..10503   -  rep_origin     pVS1 oriV: origin of replication for the Pseudomonas plasmid pVS1 (Heeb et al., 2000)
  10569..11642   -  CDS            pVS1 RepA: replication protein from the Pseudomonas plasmid pVS1 (Heeb et al., 2000)
  12071..12700   -  CDS            pVS1 StaA: stability protein from the Pseudomonas plasmid pVS1 (Heeb et al., 2000)
  13260..13661   -  CDS            Y4CG_SINFN (fragment): Protein inferred from homology: Swiss-Prot protein existence level 3. From Sinorhizobium fredii (strain NBRC 101917 / NGR234).
>Addgene plasmid #192525 | pILL5-NLS-3xmCitrine | addgene full sequence | sequence record 377711 | Addgene NGS Result
TTTCACGCCCTTTTAAATATCCGATTATTCTAATAAACGCTCTTTTCTCTTAGGTTTACCCGCCAATATA
TCCTGTCAAACACTGATAGTTTAAACTGAAGGCGGGAAACGACAATCTGATCCAAGCTCAAGCTGCTCTA
GCATTCGCCATTCAGGCTGCGCAACTGTTGGGAAGGGCGATCGGTGCGGGCCTCTTCGCTATTACGCCAG
CTGGCGAAAGGGGGATGTGCTGCAAGGCGATTAAGTTGGGTAACGCCAGGGTTTTCCCAGTCACGACGTT
GTAAAACGACGGCCAGTGCCAAGCTTGGGTCTAGAGTTATCAACAAGTTTGTACAAAAAAGCAGGCTCCG
CGGCCGCCCCCTTCACCTCTCACAGTATTAGTTTCTTCTGTGTTATAGGCTGTGGCATGGGGAGAGATGA
GTATGGGTGAAGCAGAGAGGAGGCTTTTGGCTAATGCGTTGCTTGATATCTCTAATGAATGGTTTGTTCT
GCTGTCTGAATCATGCATTCCTCTGCGAGGTTTCAGCTTTATCTATAGTTATGTCTCTGAATCAAGATAT
AGTTTTATGGGTGCTGCTGATGAGGAAGGACCTGATGGAAGAGGCAGATACAGGACAGAAATGGAACCTG
AGATCACACTAAGCCAGTGGCGAAAAGGGTCTCAGTGGTTTGAAATTAACCGGAAACTCGCTGTTGAGAT
TGTTCAAGACACTACTTACTATCCCAAATTCAAAGAGTTTTGTAGACCTCCATGCTATGTAGATGAACAT
TACTTCCCAACAATGTTGTCTATGAAACATCGGGTTTGCTTGCTAATAGGACATTGACATGGACAGATTG
GTCACGTGGTGGTGCTCATCCAGCTACTTTTGGTAAGGCTGATGTAACGGAAAGTTTTCTCAAGAAGCTT
ACAGGAGCCAAATCTTGCCTCTACAATGATCATCAGTCTCAAATCTGTTATCTCTTTGCCAGAAAGTTTG
CTCCAAGCGCATTGGAGCCTTTACTGCAACTTGCACCCAAGATTCTTGAGTTAGGCTCTAACATATCTTC
CACTCGTCACTCTTGGTATTTGTTTTGAGAAGTTCTTGAGTTTAGAGTATGATCATGGACCGAACTGATC
ATTAGTTAATCTCCTCTTTCACAATGATATTACAGGTATTGTGAAGGTTAAACATATTTTTTGACATGAC
AGATTATTGAATAAAGGGAGTTTTGAGTTCTTTTCAGCCCCTAGGAGCATCCGTTACTCTTGTTCTATGT
TTAGAAGTCGAAAAATTACTCGTTTTTTAAAGAAGAGTAAAGGCATTTTCTTCTAAATGTTGTTGTGTTG
GCATGTTTCATTCGCATTTTCTCATGGTATCAAGGAAAAGTGATTGCAATTAGAGGGATCAAAAACTATA
AAATTTGGAATTGTTTTTGCAAAAACTATGCATGAGACTGAACTTTTGGATTTAAGGGATAAAAAACTAT
AAAATACCAAATCCAAAAGTTCAGTCTCATTTAAAACAATTAAGAACCCAAAATAACCCATTTAAAGCAA
CAAAAGAAAAAAGAGAGTAGCCCAATAGGCCCATGTTGTTAATTAAACAACTTATGCGGCGCATAACGGA
TGATTCTACGATCAAAACTGGAAATAGATGCCCATAAAATTACGAAGAAAATCATGTGCCTAAAGCATAT
ATGAGCTTTAGCTGCTTCAGGTCAGAGCCGGCTCTGATTGCTAGCATTTTAAACCAATCACGGAAATGGT
CCGGCAAAATGTTTCTATTTTATTTAATGTATTTATTTTAAATACGGAAATAAATTTTATGAAAGAATCC
ATCAAACACGTTATAGCCGTGCTTTATAGCTATTTGTAGCAAGAGCAAATGTACCACACCACACCGTCCA
ACAACTACAACCGTTCAATTTCTAGTTCTTTTTTCTTCACGTGTCACGAAAACTTGAAATGAAAACGAAA
TGATTTTCCAAACAAAAGAGGAAAGATCTTGCAAATCAGATAACTCGAAACTTTTATTTACGGTGTATCT
TCTAAACAATCCTTTAAATTTCATTTTATAATTTAATTACTTTGCAAACAAGCAGATTTACATTTTAACC
GAAAATACAATTAATGTCTTAGGTTCAACTTCACGGTGAAATATGTTCCACATGTTTATTGGGTTCAAAC
TCGAACCGATATTTATTGAGCGCTTAAAATGAAATATTTAAATTCTGTCCAACGTCAAAATAATTTGAGA
TACTAACAAGAAACCTTCGGTAGTTGATGGTAATCAATTTGGAAAAGAATATATTTTATGGTGACTTGGG
ACCGAAGAAAATTACAAAAGATATGAAGATTTTTATTAAGTTTCCGTGTTGTATTTCGCTTGCTATTATG
TGAGTTCTTGGTTATAAATGCCGCTTCTTCCTTCATGGTTTCTTACTTCATCATCACGCAATCTCTTGAT
TCACGATGCCAAAGAAGAAGAGAAAGGTCAAGGGTGGGCGCGCCGACCCAGCTTTCTTGTACAAAGTGGT
TGATAACAGCGCTGGAGGCTCCGGTGGGAGCATGGTGAGCAAGGGCGAGGAGCTGTTCACCGGGGTGGTG
CCCATCCTGGTCGAGCTGGACGGCGACGTAAACGGCCACAAGTTCAGCGTGTCCGGCGAGGGCGAGGGCG
ATGCCACCTACGGCAAGCTGACCCTGAAGTTCATCTGCACCACCGGCAAGCTGCCCGTGCCCTGGCCCAC
CCTCGTGACCACCTTCGGCTACGGCCTGATGTGCTTCGCCCGCTACCCCGACCACATGAAGCAGCACGAC
TTCTTCAAGTCCGCCATGCCCGAAGGCTACGTCCAGGAGCGCACCATCTTCTTCAAGGACGACGGCAACT
ACAAGACCCGCGCCGAGGTGAAGTTCGAGGGCGACACCCTGGTGAACCGCATCGAGCTGAAGGGCATCGA
CTTCAAGGAGGACGGCAACATCCTGGGGCACAAGCTGGAGTACAACTACAACAGCCACAACGTCTATATC
ATGGCCGACAAGCAGAAGAACGGCATCAAGGTGAACTTCAAGATCCGCCACAACATCGAGGACGGCAGCG
TGCAGCTCGCCGACCACTACCAGCAGAACACCCCCATCGGCGACGGCCCCGTGCTGCTGCCCGACAACCA
CTACCTGAGCTACCAGTCCGCCCTGAGCAAAGACCCCAACGAGAAGCGCGATCACATGGTCCTGCTGGAG
TTCGTGACCGCCGCCGGGATCACTCTCGGCATGGACGAGCTGTACAAGGCTGGAGGCTCCGGTGGGAGCA
TGGTGAGCAAGGGCGAGGAGCTGTTCACCGGGGTGGTGCCCATCCTGGTCGAGCTGGACGGCGACGTAAA
CGGCCACAAGTTCAGCGTGTCCGGCGAGGGCGAGGGCGATGCCACCTACGGCAAGCTGACCCTGAAGTTC
ATCTGCACCACCGGCAAGCTGCCCGTGCCCTGGCCCACCCTCGTGACCACCTTCGGCTACGGCCTGATGT
GCTTCGCCCGCTACCCCGACCACATGAAGCAGCACGACTTCTTCAAGTCCGCCATGCCCGAAGGCTACGT
CCAGGAGCGCACCATCTTCTTCAAGGACGACGGCAACTACAAGACCCGCGCCGAGGTGAAGTTCGAGGGC
GACACCCTGGTGAACCGCATCGAGCTGAAGGGCATCGACTTCAAGGAGGACGGCAACATCCTGGGGCACA
AGCTGGAGTACAACTACAACAGCCACAACGTCTATATCATGGCCGACAAGCAGAAGAACGGCATCAAGGT
GAACTTCAAGATCCGCCACAACATCGAGGACGGCAGCGTGCAGCTCGCCGACCACTACCAGCAGAACACC
CCCATCGGCGACGGCCCCGTGCTGCTGCCCGACAACCACTACCTGAGCTACCAGTCCGCCCTGAGCAAAG
ACCCCAACGAGAAGCGCGATCACATGGTCCTGCTGGAGTTCGTGACCGCCGCCGGGATCACTCTCGGCAT
GGACGAGCTGTACAAGGCTGGAGGCTCCGGTGGGAGCATGGTGAGCAAGGGCGAGGAGCTGTTCACCGGG
GTGGTGCCCATCCTGGTCGAGCTGGACGGCGACGTAAACGGCCACAAGTTCAGCGTGTCCGGCGAGGGCG
AGGGCGATGCCACCTACGGCAAGCTGACCCTGAAGTTCATCTGCACCACCGGCAAGCTGCCCGTGCCCTG
GCCCACCCTCGTGACCACCTTCGGCTACGGCCTGATGTGCTTCGCCCGCTACCCCGACCACATGAAGCAG
CACGACTTCTTCAAGTCCGCCATGCCCGAAGGCTACGTCCAGGAGCGCACCATCTTCTTCAAGGACGACG
GCAACTACAAGACCCGCGCCGAGGTGAAGTTCGAGGGCGACACCCTGGTGAACCGCATCGAGCTGAAGGG
CATCGACTTCAAGGAGGACGGCAACATCCTGGGGCACAAGCTGGAGTACAACTACAACAGCCACAACGTC
TATATCATGGCCGACAAGCAGAAGAACGGCATCAAGGTGAACTTCAAGATCCGCCACAACATCGAGGACG
GCAGCGTGCAGCTCGCCGACCACTACCAGCAGAACACCCCCATCGGCGACGGCCCCGTGCTGCTGCCCGA
CAACCACTACCTGAGCTACCAGTCCGCCCTGAGCAAAGACCCCAACGAGAAGCGCGATCACATGGTCCTG
CTGGAGTTCGTGACCGCCGCCGGGATCACTCTCGGCATGGACGAGCTGTACAAGTAAGCTTGCATGCCTG
CAGGTCGACTCTAGAGGATCCCCGGGTACCGAGCTCGAATTTCCCCGATCGTTCAAACATTTGGCAATAA
AGTTTCTTAAGATTGAATCCTGTTGCCGGTCTTGCGATGATTATCATATAATTTCTGTTGAATTACGTTA
AGCATGTAATAATTAACATGTAATGCATGACGTTATTTATGAGATGGGTTTTTATGATTAGAGTCCCGCA
ATTATACATTTAATACGCGATAGAAAACAAAATATAGCGCGCAAACTAGGATAAATTATCGCGCGCGGTG
TCATCTATGTTACTAGATCGGGAATTGGTTCCGGAACCAATTCGTAATCATGTCATAGCTGTTTCCTGTG
TGAAATTGTTATCCGCTCACAATTCCACACAACATACGAGCCGGAAGCATAAAGTGTAAAGCCTGGGGTG
CCTAATGAGTGAGCTAACTCACATTAGGCTGAATTAGGCGCGCCTATTTCTGAATTCAACACATTGCGGA
CGTTTTTAATGTACTGAATTAACGCCGAATTAATTCGGGGGATCTGGATTTTAGTACTGGATTTTGGTTT
TAGGAATTAGAAATTTTATTGATAGAAGTATTTTACAAATACAAATACATACTAAGGGTTTCTTATATGC
TCAACACATGAGCGAAACCCTATAGGAACCCTAATTCCCTTATCTGGGAACTACTCACACATTATTATGG
AGAAACTCGAGCTTGTCGATCGACAGATCCCGGTCGGCATCTACTCTATTTCTTTGCCCTCGGACGAGTG
CTGGGGCGTCGGTTTCCACTATCGGCGAGTACTTCTACACAGCCATCGGTCCAGACGGCCGCGCTTCTGC
GGGCGATTTGTGTACGCCCGACAGTCCCGGCTCCGGATCGGACGATTGCGTCGCATCGACCCTGCGCCCA
AGCTGCATCATCGAAATTGCCGTCAACCAAGCTCTGATAGAGTTGGTCAAGACCAATGCGGAGCATATAC
GCCCGGAGTCGTGGCGATCCTGCAAGCTCCGGATGCCTCCGCTCGAAGTAGCGCGTCTGCTGCTCCATAC
AAGCCAACCACGGCCTCCAGAAGAAGATGTTGGCGACCTCGTATTGGGAATCCCCGAACATCGCCTCGCT
CCAGTCAATGACCGCTGTTATGCGGCCATTGTCCGTCAGGACATTGTTGGAGCCGAAATCCGCGTGCACG
AGGTGCCGGACTTCGGGGCAGTCCTCGGCCCAAAGCATCAGCTCATCGAGAGCCTGCGCGACGGACGCAC
TGACGGTGTCGTCCATCACAGTTTGCCAGTGATACACATGGGGATCAGCAATCGCGCATATGAAATCACG
CCATGTAGTGTATTGACCGATTCCTTGCGGTCCGAATGGGCCGAACCCGCTCGTCTGGCTAAGATCGGCC
GCAGCGATCGCATCCATAGCCTCCGCGACCGGTTGTAGAACAGCGGGCAGTTCGGTTTCAGGCAGGTCTT
GCAACGTGACACCCTGTGAACGGCGGGAGATGCAATAGGTCAGGCTCTCGCTAAACTCCCCAATGTCAAG
CACTTCCGGAATCGGGAGCGCGGCCGATGCAAAGTGCCGATAAACATAACGATCTTTGTAGAAACCATCG
GCGCAGCTATTTACCCGCAGGACATATCCACGCCCTCCTACATCGAAGCTGAAAGCACGAGATTCTTCGC
CCTCCGAGAGCTGCATCAGGTCGGAGACGCTGTCGAACTTTTCGATCAGAAACTTCTCGACAGACGTCGC
GGTGAGTTCAGGCTTTTTCATATCTCATTGCCCCCCGGATCTGCGAAAGCTCGAGAGAGATAGATTTGTA
GAGAGAGACTGGTGATTTCAGCGTGTCCTCTCCAAATGAAATGAACTTCCTTATATAGAGGAAGGGTCTT
GCGAAGGATAGTGGGATTGTGCGTCATCCCTTACGTCAGTGGAGATATCACATCAATCCACTTGCTTTGA
AGACGTGGTTGGAACGTCTTCTTTTTCCACGATGCTCCTCGTGGGTGGGGGTCCATCTTTGGGACCACTG
TCGGCAGAGGCATCTTGAACGATAGCCTTTCCTTTATCGCAATGATGGCATTTGTAGGTGCCACCTTCCT
TTTCTACTGTCCTTTTGATGAAGTGACAGATAGCTGGGCAATGGAATCCGAGGAGGTTTCCCGATATTAC
CCTTTGTTGAAAAGTCTCAATAGCCCTTTGGTCTTCTGAGACTGTATCTTTGATATTCTTGGAGTAGACG
AGAGTGTCGTGCTCCACCATGTTCACATCAATCCACTTGCTTTGAAGACGTGGTTGGAACGTCTTCTTTT
TCCACGATGCTCCTCGTGGGTGGGGGTCCATCTTTGGGACCACTGTCGGCAGAGGCATCTTGAACGATAG
CCTTTCCTTTATCGCAATGATGGCATTTGTAGGTGCCACCTTCCTTTTCTACTGTCCTTTTGATGAAGTG
ACAGATAGCTGGGCAATGGAATCCGAGGAGGTTTCCCGATATTACCCTTTGTTGAAAAGTCTCAATAGCC
CTTTGGTCTTCTGAGACTGTATCTTTGATATTCTTGGAGTAGACGAGAGTGTCGTGCTCCACCATGTTGG
CAAGCTGCTCTAGCCAATACGCAAACCGAATTCAGAAATAAATTCAGCCTAATTCGGCGTTAATTCAGTA
CATTAAAAACGTCCGCAATGTGTTATTAAGTTGTCTAAGCGTCAATTTGTTTACACCACAATATATCCTG
CCACCAGCCAGCCAACAGCTCCCCGACCGGCAGCTCGGCACAAAATCACCACTCGATACAGGCAGCCCAT
CAGTCCGGGACGGCGTCAGCGGGAGAGCCGTTGTAAGGCGGCAGACTTTGCTCATGTTACCGATGCTATT
CGGAAGAACGGCAACTAAGCTGCCGGGTTTGAAACACGGATGATCTCGCGGAGGGTAGCATGTTGATTGT
AACGATGACAGAGCGTTGCTGCCTGTGATCAATTCGGGCACGAACCCAGTGGACATAAGCCTGTTCGGTT
CGTAAGCTGTAATGCAAGTAGCGTATGCGCTCACGCAACTGGTCCAGAACCTTGACCGAACGCAGCGGTG
GTAACGGCGCAGTGGCGGTTTTCATGGCTTGTTATGACTGTTTTTTTGGGGTACAGTCTATGCCTCGGGC
ATCCAAGCAGCAAGCGCGTTACGCCGTGGGTCGATGTTTGATGTTATGGAGCAGCAACGATGTTACGCAG
CAGGGCAGTCGCCCTAAAACAAAGTTAAACATCATGGGGGAAGCGGTGATCGCCGAAGTATCGACTCAAC
TATCAGAGGTAGTTGGCGTCATCGAGCGCCATCTCGAACCGACGTTGCTGGCCGTACATTTGTACGGCTC
CGCAGTGGATGGCGGCCTGAAGCCACACAGTGATATTGATTTGCTGGTTACGGTGACCGTAAGGCTTGAT
GAAACAACGCGGCGAGCTTTGATCAACGACCTTTTGGAAACTTCGGCTTCCCCTGGAGAGAGCGAGATTC
TCCGCGCTGTAGAAGTCACCATTGTTGTGCACGACGACATCATTCCGTGGCGTTATCCAGCTAAGCGCGA
ACTGCAATTTGGAGAATGGCAGCGCAATGACATTCTTGCAGGTATCTTCGAGCCAGCCACGATCGACATT
GATCTGGCTATCTTGCTGACAAAAGCAAGAGAACATAGCGTTGCCTTGGTAGGTCCAGCGGCGGAGGAAC
TCTTTGATCCGGTTCCTGAACAGGATCTATTTGAGGCGCTAAATGAAACCTTAACGCTATGGAACTCGCC
GCCCGACTGGGCTGGCGATGAGCGAAATGTAGTGCTTACGTTGTCCCGCATTTGGTACAGCGCAGTAACC
GGCAAAATCGCGCCGAAGGATGTCGCTGCCGACTGGGCAATGGAGCGCCTGCCGGCCCAGTATCAGCCCG
TCATACTTGAAGCTAGACAGGCTTATCTTGGACAAGAAGAAGATCGCTTGGCCTCGCGCGCAGATCAGTT
GGAAGAATTTGTCCACTACGTGAAAGGCGAGATCACCAAGGTAGTCGGCAAATAATGTCTAGCTAGAAAT
TCGTTCAAGCCGACGCCGCTTCGCGGCGCGGCTTAACTCAAGCGTTAGATGCACTAAGCACATAATTGCT
CACAGCCAAACTATCAGGTCAAGTCTGCTTTTATTATTTTTAAGCGTGCATAATAAGCCCTACACAAATT
GGGAGATATATCATGCATGACCAAAATCCCTTAACGTGAGTTTTCGTTCCACTGAGCGTCAGACCCCGTA
GAAAAGATCAAAGGATCTTCTTGAGATCCTTTTTTTCTGCGCGTAATCTGCTGCTTGCAAACAAAAAAAC
CACCGCTACCAGCGGTGGTTTGTTTGCCGGATCAAGAGCTACCAACTCTTTTTCCGAAGGTAACTGGCTT
CAGCAGAGCGCAGATACCAAATACTGTCCTTCTAGTGTAGCCGTAGTTAGGCCACCACTTCAAGAACTCT
GTAGCACCGCCTACATACCTCGCTCTGCTAATCCTGTTACCAGTGGCTGCTGCCAGTGGCGATAAGTCGT
GTCTTACCGGGTTGGACTCAAGACGATAGTTACCGGATAAGGCGCAGCGGTCGGGCTGAACGGGGGGTTC
GTGCACACAGCCCAGCTTGGAGCGAACGACCTACACCGAACTGAGATACCTACAGCGTGAGCTATGAGAA
AGCGCCACGCTTCCCGAAGGGAGAAAGGCGGACAGGTATCCGGTAAGCGGCAGGGTCGGAACAGGAGAGC
GCACGAGGGAGCTTCCAGGGGGAAACGCCTGGTATCTTTATAGTCCTGTCGGGTTTCGCCACCTCTGACT
TGAGCGTCGATTTTTGTGATGCTCGTCAGGGGGGCGGAGCCTATGGAAAAACGCCAGCAACGCGGCCTTT
TTACGGTTCCTGGCCTTTTGCTGGCCTTTTGCTCACATGTTCTTTCCTGCGTTATCCCCTGATTCTGTGG
ATAACCGTATTACCGCCTTTGAGTGAGCTGATACCGCTCGCCGCAGCCGAACGACCGAGCGCAGCGAGTC
AGTGAGCGAGGAAGCGGAAGAGCGCCTGATGCGGTATTTTCTCCTTACGCATCTGTGCGGTATTTCACAC
CGCATATGGTGCACTCTCAGTACAATCTGCTCTGATGCCGCATAGTTAAGCCAGTATACACTCCGCTATC
GCTACGTGACTGGGTCATGGCTGCGCCCCGACACCCGCCAACACCCGCTGACGCGCCCTGACGGGCTTGT
CTGCTCCCGGCATCCGCTTACAGACAAGCTGTGACCGTCTCCGGGAGCTGCATGTGTCAGAGGTTTTCAC
CGTCATCACCGAAACGCGCGAGGCAGGGTGCCTTGATGTGGGCGCCGGCGGTCGAGTGGCGACGGCGCGG
CTTGTCCGCGCCCTGGTAGATTGCCTGGCCGTAGGCCAGCCATTTTTGAGCGGCCAGCGGCCGCGATAGG
CCGACGCGAAGCGGCGGGGCGTAGGGAGCGCAGCGACCGAAGGGTAGGCGCTTTTTGCAGCTCTTCGGCT
GTGCGCTGGCCAGACAGTTATGCACAGGCCAGGCGGGTTTTAAGAGTTTTAATAAGTTTTAAAGAGTTTT
AGGCGGAAAAATCGCCTTTTTTCTCTTTTATATCAGTCACTTACATGTGTGACCGGTTCCCAATGTACGG
CTTTGGGTTCCCAATGTACGGGTTCCGGTTCCCAATGTACGGCTTTGGGTTCCCAATGTACGTGCTATCC
ACAGGAAAGAGACCTTTTCGACCTTTTTCCCCTGCTAGGGCAATTTGCCCTAGCATCTGCTCCGTACATT
AGGAACCGGCGGATGCTTCGCCCTCGATCAGGTTGCGGTAGCGCATGACTAGGATCGGGCCAGCCTGCCC
CGCCTCCTCCTTCAAATCGTACTCCGGCAGGTCATTTGACCCGATCAGCTTGCGCACGGTGAAACAGAAC
TTCTTGAACTCTCCGGCGCTGCCACTGCGTTCGTAGATCGTCTTGAACAACCATCTGGCTTCTGCCTTGC
CTGCGGCGCGGCGTGCCAGGCGGTAGAGAAAACGGCCGATGCCGGGATCGATCAAAAAGTAATCGGGGTG
AACCGTCAGCACGTCCGGGTTCTTGCCTTCTGTGATCTCGCGGTACATCCAATCAGCTAGCTCGATCTCG
ATGTACTCCGGCCGCCCGGTTTCGCTCTTTACGATCTTGTAGCGGCTAATCAAGGCTTCACCCTCGGATA
CCGTCACCAGGCGGCCGTTCTTGGCCTTCTTCGTACGCTGCATGGCAACGTGCGTGGTGTTTAACCGAAT
GCAGGTTTCTACCAGGTCGTCTTTCTGCTTTCCGCCATCGGCTCGCCGGCAGAACTTGAGTACGTCCGCA
ACGTGTGGACGGAACACGCGGCCGGGCTTGTCTCCCTTCCCTTCCCGGTATCGGTTCATGGATTCGGTTA
GATGGGAAACCGCCATCAGTACCAGGTCGTAATCCCACACACTGGCCATGCCGGCCGGCCCTGCGGAAAC
CTCTACGTGCCCGTCTGGAAGCTCGTAGCGGATCACCTCGCCAGCTCGTCGGTCACGCTTCGACAGACGG
AAAACGGCCACGTCCATGATGCTGCGACTATCGCGGGTGCCCACGTCATAGAGCATCGGAACGAAAAAAT
CTGGTTGCTCGTCGCCCTTGGGCGGCTTCCTAATCGACGGCGCACCGGCTGCCGGCGGTTGCCGGGATTC
TTTGCGGATTCGATCAGCGGCCGCTTGCCACGATTCACCGGGGCGTGCTTCTGCCTCGATGCGTTGCCGC
TGGGCGGCCTGCGCGGCCTTCAACTTCTCCACCAGGTCATCACCCAGCGCCGCGCCGATTTGTACCGGGC
CGGATGGTTTGCGACCGCTCACGCCGATTCCTCGGGCTTGGGGGTTCCAGTGCCATTGCAGGGCCGGCAG
ACAACCCAGCCGCTTACGCCTGGCCAACCGCCCGTTCCTCCACACATGGGGCATTCCACGGCGTCGGTGC
CTGGTTGTTCTTGATTTTCCATGCCGCCTCCTTTAGCCGCTAAAATTCATCTACTCATTTATTCATTTGC
TCATTTACTCTGGTAGCTGCGCGATGTATTCAGATAGCAGCTCGGTAATGGTCTTGCCTTGGCGTACCGC
GTACATCTTCAGCTTGGTGTGATCCTCCGCCGGCAACTGAAAGTTGACCCGCTTCATGGCTGGCGTGTCT
GCCAGGCTGGCCAACGTTGCAGCCTTGCTGCTGCGTGCGCTCGGACGGCCGGCACTTAGCGTGTTTGTGC
TTTTGCTCATTTTCTCTTTACCTCATTAACTCAAATGAGTTTTGATTTAATTTCAGCGGCCAGCGCCTGG
ACCTCGCGGGCAGCGTCGCCCTCGGGTTCTGATTCAAGAACGGTTGTGCCGGCGGCGGCAGTGCCTGGGT
AGCTCACGCGCTGCGTGATACGGGACTCAAGAATGGGCAGCTCGTACCCGGCCAGCGCCTCGGCAACCTC
ACCGCCGATGCGCGTGCCTTTGATCGCCCGCGACACGACAAAGGCCGCTTGTAGCCTTCCATCCGTGACC
TCAATGCGCTGCTTAACCAGCTCCACCAGGTCGGCGGTGGCCCATATGTCGTAAGGGCTTGGCTGCACCG
GAATCAGCACGAAGTCGGCTGCCTTGATCGCGGACACAGCCAAGTCCGCCGCCTGGGGCGCTCCGTCGAT
CACTACGAAGTCGCGCCGGCCGATGGCCTTCACGTCGCGGTCAATCGTCGGGCGGTCGATGCCGACAACG
GTTAGCGGTTGATCTTCCCGCACGGCCGCCCAATCGCGGGCACTGCCCTGGGGATCGGAATCGACTAACA
GAACATCGGCCCCGGCGAGTTGCAGGGCGCGGGCTAGATGGGTTGCGATGGTCGTCTTGCCTGACCCGCC
TTTCTGGTTAAGTACAGCGATAACCTTCATGCGTTCCCCTTGCGTATTTGTTTATTTACTCATCGCATCA
TATACGCAGCGACCGCATGACGCAAGCTGTTTTACTCAAATACACATCACCTTTTTAGACGGCGGCGCTC
GGTTTCTTCAGCGGCCAAGCTGGCCGGCCAGGCCGCCAGCTTGGCATCAGACAAACCGGCCAGGATTTCA
TGCAGCCGCACGGTTGAGACGTGCGCGGGCGGCTCGAACACGTACCCGGCCGCGATCATCTCCGCCTCGA
TCTCTTCGGTAATGAAAAACGGTTCGTCCTGGCCGTCCTGGTGCGGTTTCATGCTTGTTCCTCTTGGCGT
TCATTCTCGGCGGCCGCCAGGGCGTCGGCCTCGGTCAATGCGTCCTCACGGAAGGCACCGCGCCGCCTGG
CCTCGGTGGGCGTCACTTCCTCGCTGCGCTCAAGTGCGCGGTACAGGGTCGAGCGATGCACGCCAAGCAG
TGCAGCCGCCTCTTTCACGGTGCGGCCTTCCTGGTCGATCAGCTCGCGGGCGTGCGCGATCTGTGCCGGG
GTGAGGGTAGGGCGGGGGCCAAACTTCACGCCTCGGGCCTTGGCGGCCTCGCGCCCGCTCCGGGTGCGGT
CGATGATTAGGGAACGCTCGAACTCGGCAATGCCGGCGAACACGGTCAACACCATGCGGCCGGCCGGCGT
GGTGGTGTCGGCCCACGGCTCTGCCAGGCTACGCAGGCCCGCGCCGGCCTCCTGGATGCGCTCGGCAATG
TCCAGTAGGTCGCGGGTGCTGCGGGCCAGGCGGTCTAGCCTGGTCACTGTCACAACGTCGCCAGGGCGTA
GGTGGTCAAGCATCCTGGCCAGCTCCGGGCGGTCGCGCCTGGTGCCGGTGATCTTCTCGGAAAACAGCTT
GGTGCAGCCGGCCGCGTGCAGTTCGGCCCGTTGGTTGGTCAAGTCCTGGTCGTCGGTGCTGACGCGGGCA
TAGCCCAGCAGGCCAGCGGCGGCGCTCTTGTTCATGGCGTAATGTCTCCGGTTCTAGTCGCAAGTATTCT
ACTTTATGCGACTAAAACACGCGACAAGAAAACGCCAGGAAAAGGGCAGGGCGGCAGCCTGTCGCGTAAC
TTAGGACTTGTGCGACATGTCGTTTTCAGAAGACGGCTGCACTGAACGTCAGAAGCCGACTGCACTATAG
CAGCGGAGGGGTTGGATCAAAGTACTTTGATCCCGAGGGGAACCCTGTGGTTGGCATGCACATACAAATG
GACGAACGGATAAACCT
